>Addgene plasmid #14308 | pAG306GPD-EGFP-ccdB | depositor full sequence | sequence record 7971 | Author sequence
TCGCGCGTTTCGGTGATGACGGTGAAAACCTCTGACACATGCAGCTCCCGGAGACGGTCACAGCTTGTCT
GTAAGCGGATGCCGGGAGCAGACAAGCCCGTCAGGGCGCGTCAGCGGGTGTTGGCGGGTGTCGGGGCTGG
CTTAACTATGCGGCATCAGAGCAGATTGTACTGAGAGTGCACCACGCTTTTCAATTCAATTCATCATTTT
TTTTTTATTCTTTTTTTTGATTTCGGTTTCTTTGAAATTTTTTTGATTCGGTAATCTCCGAACAGAAGGA
AGAACGAAGGAAGGAGCACAGACTTAGATTGGTATATATACGCATATGTAGTGTTGAAGAAACATGAAAT
TGCCCAGTATTCTTAACCCAACTGCACAGAACAAAAACCTGCAGGAAACGAAGATAAATCATGTCGAAAG
CTACATATAAGGAACGTGCTGCTACTCATCCTAGTCCTGTTGCTGCCAAGCTATTTAATATCATGCACGA
AAAGCAAACAAACTTGTGTGCTTCATTGGATGTTCGTACCACCAAGGAATTACTGGAGTTAGTTGAAGCA
TTAGGTCCCAAAATTTGTTTACTAAAAACACATGTGGATATCTTGACTGATTTTTCCATGGAGGGCACAG
TTAAGCCGCTAAAGGCATTATCCGCCAAGTACAATTTTTTACTCTTCGAAGACAGAAAATTTGCTGACAT
TGGTAATACAGTCAAATTGCAGTACTCTGCGGGTGTATACAGAATAGCAGAATGGGCAGACATTACGAAT
GCACACGGTGTGGTGGGCCCAGGTATTGTTAGCGGTTTGAAGCAGGCGGCAGAAGAAGTAACAAAGGAAC
CTAGAGGCCTTTTGATGTTAGCAGAATTGTCATGCAAGGGCTCCCTATCTACTGGAGAATATACTAAGGG
TACTGTTGACATTGCGAAGAGCGACAAAGATTTTGTTATCGGCTTTATTGCTCAAAGAGACATGGGTGGA
AGAGATGAAGGTTACGATTGGTTGATTATGACACCCGGTGTGGGTTTAGATGACAAGGGAGACGCATTGG
GTCAACAGTATAGAACCGTGGATGATGTGGTCTCTACAGGATCTGACATTATTATTGTTGGAAGAGGACT
ATTTGCAAAGGGAAGGGATGCTAAGGTAGAGGGTGAACGTTACAGAAAAGCAGGCTGGGAAGCATATTTG
AGAAGATGCGGCCAGCAAAACTAAAAAACTGTATTATAAGTAAATGCATGTATACTAAACTCACAAATTA
GAGCTTCAATTTAATTATATCAGTTATTACCCTGCGGTGTGAAATACCGCACAGATGCGTAAGGAGAAAA
TACCGCATCAGGAAATTGTAAACGTTAATATTTTGTTAAAATTCGCGTTAAATTTTTGTTAAATCAGCTC
ATTTTTTAACCAATAGGCCGAAATCGGCAAAATCCCTTATAAATCAAAAGAATAGACCGAGATAGGGT
[37 nt withheld, positions 1469-1505]
AAAGAACGTGGACTCCAACGTCAAAGG
[49 nt withheld, positions 1533-1581]
T
[91 nt withheld, positions 1583-1673]
G
[124 nt withheld, positions 1675-1798]
CGCGCCATTCGCCATTCAGGCTGCGCAACTGTTGGGAAGGGCGATCGGTGCGGGCCTCTTCGCTATTACG
CCAGCTGGCGAAGGGGGGATGTGCTGCAAGGCGATTAAGTTGGGTAACGCCAGGGTTTTCCCAGTCACGA
CGTTGTAAAACGACGGCCAGTGAATTGTAATACGACTCACTATAGGGCGAATTGGAGCTCTTCGAGTTTA
TCATTATCAATACTCGCCATTTCAAAGAATACGTAAATAATTAATAGTAGTGATTTTCCTAACTTTATTT
AGTCAAAAAATTAGCCTTTTAATTCTGCTGTAACCCGTACATGCCCAAAATAGGGGGCGGGTTACACAGA
ATATATAACACCGAAGGTGCCTGGGTGAACAGGTTTATTCCTGGCATCCACTAAATATAATGGAGCCCGC
TTTTTAAGCTGGCATCCAGAAAAAAAAAGAATCCCAGCACCAAAATATTGTTTTCTTCACCAACCATCAG
TTCATAGGTCCATTCTCTTAGCGCAACTACAGAGAACAGGGGCACAAACAGGCAAAAAACGGGCACAACC
TCAATGGAGTGATGCAACCTGCCTGGAGTAAATGATGACACAAGGCAATTGACCCACGCATGTATCTATC
TCATTTTCTTACACCTTCTATTACCTTCTGCTCTCTCTGATTTGGAAAAAGCTGAAAAAAAAGGTTGAAA
CCAGTTCCCTGAAATTATTCCCCTACTTGACTAATAAGTATATAAAGACGGTAGGTATTGATTGTAATTC
TGTAAATCTATTTCTTAAACTTCTTAAATTCTACTTTTATAGTTAGTCTTTTTTTTAGTTTTAAAACACC
AGAACTTAGTTTCGACGGATTCTAGAACTAGTGGATCCCCCGGGACAAAATGGTGAGCAAGGGCGAGGAG
CTGTTCACCGGGGTGGTGCCCATCCTGGTCGAGCTGGACGGCGACGTAAACGGCCACAAGTTCAGCGTGT
CCGGCGAGGGCGAGGGCGATGCCACCTACGGCAAGCTGACCCTGAAGTTCATCTGCACCACCGGCAAGCT
GCCCGTGCCCTGGCCCACCCTCGTGACCACCCTGACCTACGGCGTGCAGTGCTTCAGCCGCTACCCCGAC
CACATGAAGCAGCACGACTTCTTCAAGTCCGCCATGCCCGAAGGCTACGTCCAGGAGCGCACCATCTTCT
TCAAGGACGACGGCAACTACAAGACCCGCGCCGAGGTGAAGTTCGAGGGCGACACCCTGGTGAACCGCAT
CGAGCTGAAGGGCATCGACTTCAAGGAGGACGGCAACATCCTGGGGCACAAGCTGGAGTACAACTACAAC
AGCCACAACGTCTATATCATGGCCGACAAGCAGAAGAACGGCATCAAGGTGAACTTCAAGATCCGCCACA
ACATCGAGGACGGCAGCGTGCAGCTCGCCGACCACTACCAGCAGAACACCCCCATCGGCGACGGCCCCGT
GCTGCTGCCCGACAACCACTACCTGAGCACCCAGTCCGCCCTGAGCAAAGACCCCAACGAGAAGCGCGAT
CACATGGTCCTGCTGGAGTTCGTGACCGCCGCCGGGATCACTCTCGGCATGGACGAGCTGTACAAGGGTG
GACCAGGTGGTGGACATCAAACAAGTTTGTACAAAAAAGCTGAACGAGAAACGTAAAATGATATAAATAT
CAATATATTAAATTAGATTTTGCATAAAAAACAGACTACATAATACTGTAAAACACAACATATCCAGTCA
CTATGGCGGCCGCATTAGGCACCCCAGGCTTTACACTTTATGCTTCCGGCTCGTATAATGTGTGGATTTT
GAGTTAGGATCCGTCGAGATTTTCAGGAGCTAAGGAAGCTAAAATGGAGAAAAAAATCACTGGATATACC
ACCGTTGATATATCCCAATGGCATCGTAAAGAACATTTTGAGGCATTTCAGTCAGTTGCTCAATGTACCT
ATAACCAGACCGTTCAGCTGGATATTACGGCCTTTTTAAAGACCGTAAAGAAAAATAAGCACAAGTTTTA
TCCGGCCTTTATTCACATTCTTGCCCGCCTGATGAATGCTCATCCGGAATTCCGTATGGCAATGAAAGAC
GGTGAGCTGGTGATATGGGATAGTGTTCACCCTTGTTACACCGTTTTCCATGAGCAAACTGAAACGTTTT
CATCGCTCTGGAGTGAATACCACGACGATTTCCGGCAGTTTCTACACATATATTCGCAAGATGTGGCGTG
TTACGGTGAAAACCTGGCCTATTTCCCTAAAGGGTTTATTGAGAATATGTTTTTCGTCTCAGCCAATCCC
TGGGTGAGTTTCACCAGTTTTGATTTAAACGTGGCCAATATGGACAACTTCTTCGCCCCCGTTTTCACCA
TGGGCAAATATTATACGCAAGGCGACAAGGTGCTGATGCCGCTGGCGATTCAGGTTCATCATGCCGTCTG
TGATGGCTTCCATGTCGGCAGAATGCTTAATGAATTACAACAGTACTGCGATGAGTGGCAGGGCGGGGCG
TAAACGCCGCGTGGATCCGGCTTACTAAAAGCCAGATAACAGTATGCGTATTTGCGCGCTGATTTTTGCG
GTATAAGAATATATACTGATATGTATACCCGAAGTATGTCAAAAAGAGGTATGCTATGAAGCAGCGTATT
ACAGTGACAGTTGACAGCGACAGCTATCAGTTGCTCAAGGCATATATGATGTCAATATCTCCGGTCTGGT
AAGCACAACCATGCAGAATGAAGCCCGTCGTCTGCGTGCCGAACGCTGGAAAGCGGAAAATCAGGAAGGG
ATGGCTGAGGTCGCCCGGTTTATTGAAATGAACGGCTCTTTTGCTGACGAGAACAGGGGCTGGTGAAATG
CAGTTTAAGGTTTACACCTATAAAAGAGAGAGCCGTTATCGTCTGTTTGTGGATGTACAGAGTGATATTA
TTGACACGCCCGGGCGACGGATGGTGATCCCCCTGGCCAGTGCACGTCTGCTGTCAGATAAAGTCTCCCG
TGAACTTTACCCGGTGGTGCATATCGGGGATGAAAGCTGGCGCATGATGACCACCGATATGGCCAGTGTG
CCGGTCTCCGTTATCGGGGAAGAAGTGGCTGATCTCAGCCACCGCGAAAATGACATCAAAAACGCCATTA
ACCTGATGTTCTGGGGAATATAAATGTCAGGCTCCCTTATACACAGCCAGTCTGCAGGTCGACCATAGTG
ACTGGATATGTTGTGTTTTACAGTATTATGTAGTCTGTTTTTTATGCAAAATCTAATTTAATATATTGAT
ATTTATATCATTTTACGTTTCTCGTTCAGCTTTCTTGTACAAAGTGGTTCGATGTCATGTAATTAGTTAT
GTCACGCTTACATTCACGCCCTCCCCCCACATCCGCTCTAACCGAAAAGGAAGGAGTTAGACAACCTGAA
GTCTAGGTCCCTATTTATTTTTTTATAGTTATGTTAGTATTAAGAACGTTATTTATATTTCAAATTTTTC
TTTTTTTTCTGTACAGACGCGTGTACGCATGTAACATTATACTGAAAACCTTGCTTGAGAAGGTTTTGGG
ACGCTCGAAGGCTTTAATTTGCGGCCGGTACCCAGCTTTTGTTCCCTTTAGTGAGGGTTAATTCCGAGCT
TGGCGTAATCATGGTCATAGCTGTTTCCTGTGTGAAATTGTTATCCGCTCACAATTCCACACAACATAGG
AGCCGGAAGCATAAAGTGTAAAGCCTGGGGTGCCTAATGAGTGAGGTAACTCACATTAATTGCGTTGCGC
TCACTGCCCGCTTTCCAGTCGGGAAACCTGTCGTGCCAGCTGCATTAATGAATCGGCCAACGCGCGGGGA
GAGGCGGTTTGCGTATTGGGCGCTCTTCCGCTTCCTCGCTCACTGACTCGCTGCGCTCGGTCGTTCGGCT
GCGGCGAGCGGTATCAGCTCACTCAAAGGCGGTAATACGGTTATCCACAGAATCAGGGGATAACGCAGGA
AAGAACATGTGAGCAAAAGGCCAGCAAAAGGCCAGGAACCGTAAAAAGGCCGCGTTGCTGGCGTTTTTCC
ATAGGCTCGGCCCCCCTGACGAGCATCACAAAAATCGACGCTCAAGTCAGAGGTGGCGAAACCCGACAGG
ACTATAAAGATACCAGGCGTTCCCCCCTGGAAGCTCCCTCGTGCGCTCTCCTGTTCCGACCCTGCCGCTT
ACCGGATACCTGTCCGCCTTTCTCCCTTCGGGAAGCGTGGCGCTTTCTCAATGCTCACGCTGTAGGTATC
TCAGTTCGGTGTAGGTCGTTCGCTCCAAGCTGGGCTGTGTGCACGAACCCCCCGTTCAGCCCGACCGCTG
CGCCTTATCCGGTAACTATCGTCTTGAGTCCAACCCGGTAAGACACGACTTATCGCCACTGGCAGCAGCC
ACTGGTAACAGGATTAGCAGAGCGAGGTATGTAGGCGGTGCTACAGAGTTCTTGAAGTGGTGGCCTAACT
ACGGCTACACTAGAAGGACAGTATTTGGTATCTGCGCTCTGCTGAAGCCAGTTACCTTCGGAAAAAGAGT
TGGTAGCTCTTGATCCGGCAAACAAACCACCGCTGGTAGCGGTGGTTTTTTTGTTTGCAAGCAGCAGATT
ACGCGCAGAAAAAAAGGATCTCAAGAAGATCCTTTGATCTTTTCTACGGGGTCTGACGCTCAGTGGAACG
AAAACTCACGTTAAGGGATTTTGGTCATGAGATTATCAAAAAGGATCTTCACCTAGATCCTTTTAAATTA
AAAATGAAGTTTTAAATCAATCTAAAGTATATATGAGTAAACTTGGTCTGACAGTTACCAATGCTTAATC
AGTGAGGCACCTATCTCAGCGATCTGTCTATTTCGTTCATCCATAGTTGCCTGACTGCCCGTCGTGTAGA
TAACTACGATACGGGAGGGCTTACCATCTGGCCCCAGTGCTGCAATGATACCGCGAGACCCACGCTCACC
GGCTCCAGATTTATCAGCAATAAACCAGCCAGCCGGAAGGGCCGAGCGCAGAAGTGGTCCTGCAACTTTA
TCCGCCTCCATCCAGTCTATTAATTGTTGCCGGGAAGCTAGAGTAAGTAGTTCGCCAGTTAATAGTTTGC
GCAACGTTGTTGCCATTGCTACAGGCATCGTGGTGTCACGCTCGTCGTTTGGTATGGCTTCATTCAGCTC
CGGTTCCCAACGATCAAGGCGAGTTACATGATCCCCCATGTTGTGAAAAAAAGCGGTTAGCTCCTTCGGT
CCTCCGATCGTTGTCAGAAGTAAGTTGGCCGCAGTGTTATCACTCATGGTTATGGCAGCACTGCATAATT
CTCTTACTGTCATGCCATCCGTAAGATGCTTTTCTGTGACTGGTGAGTACTCAACCAAGTCATTCTGAGA
ATAGTGTATGCGGCGACCGAGTTGCTCTTGCCCGGCGTCAATACGGGATAATACCGCGCCACATAGCAGA
ACTTTAAAAGTGCTCATCATTGGAAAACGTTCTTCGGGGCGAAAACTCTCAAGGATCTTACCGCTGTTGA
GATCCAGTTCGATGTAACCCACTCGTGCACCCAACTGATCTTCAGCATCTTTTACTTTCACCAGCGTTTC
TGGGTGAGCAAAAACAGGAAGGCAAAATGCCGCAAAAAAGGGAATAAGGGCGACACGGAAATGTTGAATA
CTCATACTCTTCCTTTTTCAATATTATTGAAGCATTTATCAGGGTTATTGTCTCATGAGCGGATACATAT
TTGAATGTATTTAGAAAAATAAACAAATAGGGGTTCCGCGCACATTTCCCCGAAAAGTGCCACCTGACGT
CTAAGAAACCATTATTATCATGACATTAACCTATAAAAATAGGCGTATCACGAGGCCCTTTCGTC
Features (pLannotate 1.2.2; 27 found; start..end, strand, type, name):
    137..184     +  misc_feature   bom (fragment): basis of mobility region from pBR322
    195..410     +  promoter       URA3 promoter: S. cerevisiae URA3
    411..1214    +  CDS            URA3: orotidine-5'-phosphate decarboxylase, required for uracil biosynthesis; S. cerevisiae URA3; yeast auxotrophic marker, counterselectable with 5-fluoroorotic acid (5-FOA)
   1293..1342    +  misc_feature   bom (fragment): basis of mobility region from pBR322
   1343..1798    -  rep_origin     f1 ori (sequence partly withheld): f1 bacteriophage origin of replication; arrow indicates direction of (+) strand synthesis
   1806..1963    -  CDS            lacZα (fragment): LacZα fragment of β-galactosidase; lacZ fragment
   1966..1984    +  promoter       T7 promoter: promoter for bacteriophage T7 RNA polymerase
   2009..2653    +  promoter       GAP promoter: S. cerevisiae TDH3; promoter for glyceraldehyde-3-phosphate dehydrogenase
   2659..2682    +  misc_feature   MCS (fragment): pBluescript multiple cloning site
   2688..3404    +  CDS            EGFP: EGFP is a basic (constitutively fluorescent) green fluorescent protein published in 1996, derived from Aequorea victoria. It is reported to be a rapidly-maturing weak dimer with moderate acid sensitivity.
   3429..3553    +  protein_bind   attR1: mutant version of attR; recombination site for the Gateway® LR reaction LR Clonase™
   3578..3608    +  promoter       lac UV5 promoter: E. coli lac promoter with an "up" mutation
   3632..3661    +  promoter       cat promoter (fragment): promoter of the E. coli cat gene encoding chloramphenicol acetyltransferase
   3662..4321    +  CDS            CmR: chloramphenicol acetyltransferase; cat; confers resistance to chloramphenicol
   4503..4661    +  CDS            ccdA (fragment): CCDA_ECO57 - Also known as H, letA. Experimental evidence at protein level: Swiss-Prot protein existence level 1. Antitoxin component of a type II toxin-antitoxin (TA) system which inhibits the post-segregational killing (PSK) of plasmid-free cells, also referred to as a plasmid addiction system. Binds to and blocks the activity of CcdB; will also remove bound CcdB protein from the CcdB-GyrA complex by forming a CcdA-CcdB complex, a process termed rejuvenation. Functions as a transcriptional corepressor for the ccdAB operon, repression also requires CcdB (By similarity). From Escherichia coli
   4666..4968    +  CDS            ccdB: CCDB_ECOLI - Also known as G, letB, letD. Experimental evidence at protein level: Swiss-Prot protein existence level 1. Toxic component of a type II toxin-antitoxin (TA) system, functioning in plasmid maintainence. Responsible for the post- segregational killing (PSK) of plasmid-free cells, also referred to as a plasmid addiction system. Half-life of over 2 hours. Cell killing by CcdB is accompanied by filamentation, defects in chromosome and plasmid segregation, defects in cell division, formation of anucleate cells, decreased DNA synthesis and plasmid loss. Interferes with the activity of DN
   5012..5136    -  protein_bind   attR2: mutant version of attR; recombination site for the Gateway® LR reaction LR Clonase™
   5143..5390    +  terminator     CYC1 terminator: S. cerevisiae CYC1; transcription terminator for CYC1
   5413..5431    -  promoter       T3 promoter: promoter for bacteriophage T3 RNA polymerase
   5476..5492    -  protein_bind   lac operator: The lac repressor binds to the lac operator to inhibit transcription in E. coli. This inhibition can be relieved by adding lactose or isopropyl-β-D-thiogalactopyranoside (IPTG). lac repressor encoded by lacI
   5500..5530    -  promoter       lac promoter: promoter for the E. coli lac operon
   5545..5566    -  protein_bind   CAP binding site: CAP binding activates transcription in the presence of cAMP. E. coli catabolite activator protein
   5579..5671    -  CDS            lacI (fragment): lac repressor; lacI; The lac repressor binds to the lac operator to inhibit transcription in E. coli. This inhibition can be relieved by adding lactose or isopropyl-β-D-thiogalactopyranoside (IPTG).
   5854..6442    -  rep_origin     ori: high-copy-number ColE1/pMB1/pBR322/pUC origin of replication
   6613..7473    -  CDS            AmpR: β-lactamase; bla; confers resistance to ampicillin, carbenicillin, and related antibiotics
   7474..7578    -  promoter       AmpR promoter: bla
   7673..35      +  CDS            rop (fragment) (across the origin): Rop protein, which maintains plasmids at low copy number; rop
