[The description below was written by a language model from this plasmid's Addgene catalogue record and pLannotate feature annotations shown in this document.]
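Description:
pAG306GPD-EGFP-ccdB is an empty Gateway destination vector for protein expression in Saccharomyces cerevisiae, built on the pRS306 backbone. It is an integrating plasmid: the feature table shows no yeast replication origin or centromere, so stable maintenance in yeast depends on insertion into the genome. Transformants are selected through the URA3 marker, which complements uracil auxotrophy and can be counterselected with 5-FOA. In E. coli the plasmid replicates from a high-copy ColE1/pUC-type origin and carries AmpR. An f1 origin and remnants of the pBluescript-style lacZα/MCS region, with flanking T7 and T3 promoters, are also present.

The expression cassette is driven by the strong constitutive GPD (TDH3/GAP) promoter and ends at the CYC1 terminator. Directly downstream of the promoter is an EGFP coding sequence, followed by the Gateway cassette: attR1, a chloramphenicol resistance gene (CmR), the ccdB toxin gene with a ccdA fragment upstream, and attR2. In an LR recombination with an entry clone, the CmR-ccdB segment is exchanged for the gene of interest, which is then expressed as a fusion with EGFP at its N terminus. Because ccdB poisons gyrase in ordinary E. coli strains, unrecombined vector is counterselected after the reaction, while the empty vector itself must be kept in a ccdB-tolerant strain under both chloramphenicol and ampicillin selection.

The plasmid belongs to a suite of yeast Gateway vectors designed for high-throughput genetic analysis. It suits constitutive expression of fluorescently tagged proteins from an integrated copy, for example in localization studies. The depositor notes that the full sequence is provided for reference only and may not match the physical plasmid exactly.
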