Addgene plasmid #14308: pAG306GPD-EGFP-ccdB
Purpose: (Empty Backbone)
Depositing lab: Susan Lindquist. Depositing organization: Whitehead Institute for Biomedical Research. Publication: A suite of Gateway cloning vectors for high-throughput genetic analysis in Saccharomyces cerevisiae. Alberti S, Gitler AD, Lindquist S. Yeast. 2007 Oct . 24(10):913-9. 10.1002/yea.1502 PubMed 17583893.
Backbone
  Vector backbone: pRS306
  Vector type: Yeast Expression ; Gateway Destination
  Selectable markers: URA3
Growth in bacteria
  Bacterial resistance: Chloramphenicol and Ampicillin, 25 & 100 μg/mL
  Growth temperature: 37°C
  Growth strain: ccdB Survival
  Growth instructions: DB3.1, ccdB Survival
  Copy number: Unknown
Gene/Insert
  Gene/Insert name: None
  Tag / fusion protein: EGFP (N terminal on backbone)
  Cloning method: Gateway Cloning
  Sequencing primers: 5′ EGFP-C
Terms and licenses: Academic/Nonprofit Terms; Industry Terms: Not Available to Industry
Depositor comments: Type of plasmid: integrating. This plasmid contains the Gateway technology from Invitrogen; Invitrogen requires purchasing of Gateway Clonase for carrying out the Gateway recombinational cloning reaction http://www.invitrogen.com Please note that the full plasmid sequence is provided as a reference only, and may not match the exact sequence of the plasmid.
How to cite: pAG306GPD-EGFP-ccdB was a gift from Susan Lindquist (Addgene plasmid # 14308 ; http://n2t.net/addgene:14308 ; RRID:Addgene_14308)
