>Addgene plasmid #14308 | pAG306GPD-EGFP-ccdB | addgene partial sequence | sequence record 20848 | 14308 with pRS_marker
TTTTTATTCTTTTTTTTGATTTCGGTTTCCTTGAAATTTTTTTGATTCGGTAATCTCCGAACAGAAGGAA
GAACGAAGGAAGGAGCACAGACTTAGATTGGTATATATACGCATATGTAGTGTTGAAGAAACATGAAATT
GCCCAGTATTCTTAACCCAACTGCACAGAACAAAAACCTGCAGGAAACGAAGATAAATCATGTCGAAAGC
TACATATAAGGAACGTGCTGCTACTCATCCTAGTCCTGTTGCTGCCAAGCTATTTAATATCATGCACGAA
AAGCAAACAAACTTGTGTGCTTCATTGGATGTTCGTACCACCAAGGAATTACTGGAGTTAGTTGAAGCAT
TAGGTCCCAAAATTTGTTTACTAAAAACACATGTGGATATCTTGACTGATTTTTCCATGGAGGGCACAGT
TAAGCCGCTAAAGGCATTATCCGCCAAGTACAATTTTTTACTCTTCCAAGACAGAAAATTTGCTGACATT
GGTAATACAGTCAAATTGCAGTACTCTGCGGGTGTATACAGAATAACAAAATGGGCAGACATTACGAATG
CACACGGTGTGGTGGGCCC
