>Addgene plasmid #14308 | pAG306GPD-EGFP-ccdB | addgene partial sequence | sequence record 20849 | 14308 with EXFP-R
TAGCCTTCGGGCATGGCGGACTTGAAGAAGTCGTGCTGCTTCATGTGGTCGGGGTAGCGGCTGAAGCACT
GCACGCCGTAGGTCAGGGTGGTCACGAGGGTGGGCCAGGGCACGGGCAGCTTGCCGGTGGTGCAGATGAA
CTTCAGGGTCAGCTTGCCGTAGGTGGCATCGCCCTCGCCCTCGCCGGACACGCTGAACTTGTGGCCGTTT
ACGTCGCCGTCCAGCTCGACCAGGATGGGCACCACCCCGGTGAACAGCTCCTCGCCCTTGCTCACCATTT
TGTCCCGGGGGATCCACTAGTTCTAGAATCCGTCGAAACTAAGTTCTGGTGTTTTAAAACTAAAAAAAAG
ACTAACTATAAAAGTAGAATTTAAGAAGTTTAAGAAATAGATTTACAGAATTACAATCAATACCTACCGT
CTTTATATACTTATTAGTCAAGTAGGGGAATAATTTCAGGGAACTGGTTTCAACCTTTTTTTTCAGCTTT
TTCCAAATCAGAGAGAGCAGAAGGTAATAGAAGGTGTAAGAAAATGAGATAGATACATGCGTGGGTCAAT
TGCCTTGTGTCATCATTTACTCCAGGCAGGTTGCATCACTCCATTGAGGTTGTGCCCGTTTTTTGCCTGT
TTGTGCCCCTGTTCTCTGT
